>Addgene plasmid #66859 | pClneoMyc' CST-1 | addgene partial sequence | sequence record 118478 | T7 5'-TAATACGACTCACTATAGGG-3'
TATCAGCGAGGAGGACCTGCTCGAGGAATTCACGCGTATGCCACCGTCTACAGACAGCTCGCGGCGGAAT
TCGGAAGAGGGCTCAAGCGATGGATTTAAATTGGATTCGTCGGCGCTTAACAAACCACCAGAAGAAGTTT
TCGACATTGTTGGAAAGCTGGGCGAAGGATCATATGGAAACGTACGTAAGGCAATTCACAGAGAGTCAGG
TCATGTGTTAGCCATCAAAAAAGTGCCAGTGGATACTGATCTTCAAGAAATTATCAAGGAAATCAGTATA
ATGCAACAATGTAAAAGTAAATATGTTGTCAAATACTATGGATCGTATTTCAAACATTCGGATCTATGGA
TTGTGATGGAATACTGTGGAGCTGGGTCGATCTCCGATATAATGCGTGCCAGGCGGAAACCGTTATCCGA
ACAAGAAATCAGTGCAGTTTTGCGCGATACTCTCAAGGGATTGCAATATTTGCATGACTTGAAGAAGATT
CATAGAGATATAAAGGCTGGAAACATTCTACTCAATACCGATGGAATTGCAAAGCTTGCGGATTTCGGTG
TCGCTGGACAGTTGACTGATACAATGGCAAAAAGAAATACAGTCATTGGAACGCCATTCTGGATGGCCCC
TGAAGTTATCGAAGAAATCGGATATGACACAAAAGCTGATATATGGTCACTGGGAATAACAGCTATCGAA
ATGGCAGAGGGACGGCCTCCTTATTCAGATATTCATCCGATGCGAGCAATCTTCATGATTCCAACTAAAC
CACCACCTACGTTTAAAA
