>Addgene plasmid #66859 | pClneoMyc' CST-1 | addgene partial sequence | sequence record 118571 | T3 5'-GCAATTAACCCTCACTAAAGG-3'
AGTCGTTTTTTGATTTCTATAACATCCAGTATTGGTTGCCTTTTTGTTTTGTATCTTCTCTGCAACTCTC
GTATTTCTTCTTCCATCTCCGAATCCAAACTTTCTTTCCTTCGAATCAGTTCGTCTAGCGTGATGTTTCG
TAAAAATTCGAAATCTCAATCGACCACTGCCCGTTGAAATCTATTTTCGTATTCGGCTTCCGTGTTCATC
ATATTATAACTAGCATCTTTGTAACTGCTCTCGCTGGTGCCCAATTGAAAGTTTGGACCGGTTCCATCTT
GAGCAAACGGTTGGTTTTTTGAAGGGTCTGAAGCGCTTGCGGTGTGACCCGGTGGTTGAACGCGCGGTGA
GTTGCCATTTTTCGACGAGCCTGGAATATATGCCGATTTAGGAATTTCTCCACCAATTCTCAAGCTTTCC
ATTTGACTTCGAAGACTTTGAGCAGTGACATAGTTGTCTTTGTGTTGAGCTAACGTAGACTCTCCACCGT
CAATCATAGTGGACATTCCCTCGCTTAGCAACGTTGCATCATTTCCGCTGCTTGCTGCCATTGGTGCTTG
TCCTAGTATAGCTTTTTCTTGAGCATCCTGGATCATCAACTGCATAATATCACAACCTGGTGCATTTTTG
ATGAATGTGTGCTCACACAATCGGAGTGCCGTTTTTCTTTCTTCTGGCTTTTTAATTAAACAGCTTCTTA
TGAAATCATTGAACTCGGGCGACCATTCTTCAGGTTTTTTAAACGTAGGTGGTGGTTTAGTTGGAATCAT
GAAGATTGCTCGCATCGGATGAATATCTGAATAAGGAGGCCGTCCCTCTGCCATTTCGATAGCTGTTATT
CCCAGTGACCATATATCAGCTT
