[The description below was written by a language model from this plasmid's Addgene catalogue record.]
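Description:
pClneoMyc' CST-1 is a mammalian expression plasmid built on the Promega pCIneo backbone, modified to supply an N-terminal Myc epitope tag from the vector. It is propagated in E. coli as a high-copy plasmid under ampicillin selection. It also carries a neomycin resistance marker, so transfected mammalian cells can be selected with G418 and stable lines can be derived in addition to transient expression. No feature table is provided, so details such as the bacterial origin, polyadenylation signals or other backbone elements are not documented here beyond what the catalogue fields state.

The insert is the coding sequence of cst-1 from Caenorhabditis elegans, cloned by restriction digestion between MluI and SalI sites, both of which are retained. Expression is driven by the CMV promoter, a strong constitutive promoter in most mammalian cell types, and the protein is produced as a Myc-CST-1 fusion that can be detected or immunoprecipitated with anti-Myc antibodies. The cloned sequence differs from the GenBank reference protein at four positions (S48N, H50R, S257P and V340A), and the CST-1 sequence ends at amino acid 444. The depositor comments note that repository sequencing confirmed the S48N and H50R changes relative to available reference sequences. The record does not say whether these differences affect function.

The stated purpose is to express Myc-tagged nematode CST-1 in mammalian cells. The associated publication characterises RSF-1, the C. elegans homolog of Ras-association domain family protein 1, which suggests the construct was used in that context, although the record does not describe specific experiments.
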