Addgene plasmid #66859: pClneoMyc' CST-1
Purpose: Express Myc-tagged C.elegans CST-1 in mammalian cells
Depositing lab: Yutaka Hata. Depositing organization: Institute of Science Tokyo. Publication: Characterization of RSF-1, the Caenorhabditis elegans homolog of the Ras-association domain family protein 1. Iwasa H, Kuroyanagi H, Maimaiti S, Ikeda M, Nakagawa K, Hata Y. Exp Cell Res. 2013 Feb 1;319(3):1-11. doi: 10.1016/j.yexcr.2012.10.008. Epub 2012 Oct 26. PubMed 23103556.
Backbone
  Vector backbone: pClneo
  Backbone manufacturer: Promega
  Vector type: Mammalian Expression
  Selectable markers: Neomycin (select with G418)
Growth in bacteria
  Bacterial resistance: Ampicillin, 100 μg/mL
  Growth temperature: 37°C
  Growth strain: Top10
  Copy number: High Copy
Gene/Insert
  Gene/Insert name: CST-1
  Species: C. elegans (nematode)
  Mutation: S48N, H50R, S257P and V340A mutations in CST-1 compared to GenBank reference sequence NP_001024575.2. CST-1 ends at amino acid 444
  Entrez Gene: cst-1 (a.k.a. CELE_F14H12.4)
  Promoter: CMV
  Tag / fusion protein: Myc (N terminal on backbone)
  Cloning method: Restriction Enzyme; 5′ cloning site MluI (not destroyed); 3′ cloning site SalI (not destroyed)
  Sequencing primers: 5′ T7; 3′ T3
Terms and licenses: Academic/Nonprofit Terms; Industry Terms: Not Available to Industry
Depositor comments: Addgene sequencing results find amino acid changes S48N and H50R compared to available CST-1 reference sequences.
How to cite: pClneoMyc' CST-1 was a gift from Yutaka Hata (Addgene plasmid # 66859 ; http://n2t.net/addgene:66859 ; RRID:Addgene_66859)
